Addgene plasmid #153951: pPB CAG SMARCA4 T910M-Venus
Purpose: piggyBac transposon vector with CAG promoter expressing SMARCA4 (T910M mutant)-Venus fusion protein
Depositing lab: Luca Tiberi. Depositing organization: Universita degli Studi di Trento. Publication: Modeling medulloblastoma in vivo and with human cerebellar organoids. Ballabio C, Anderle M, Gianesello M, Lago C, Miele E, Cardano M, Aiello G, Piazza S, Caron D, Gianno F, Ciolfi A, Pedace L, Mastronuzzi A, Tartaglia M, Locatelli F, Ferretti E, Giangaspero F, Tiberi L. Nat Commun. 2020 Jan 29;11(1):583. doi: 10.1038/s41467-019-13989-3. PubMed 31996670.
Backbone
  Vector backbone: PiggyBac transposon
  Backbone size w/o insert (bp): 5719
  Vector type: Mammalian Expression
Growth in bacteria
  Bacterial resistance: Ampicillin, 100 μg/mL
  Growth temperature: 37°C
  Growth strain: DH5alpha
  Copy number: High Copy
Gene/Insert
  Gene/Insert name: SMARCA4
  Species: H. sapiens (human)
  Insert size (bp): 5598
  Mutation: T910M
  Entrez Gene: SMARCA4 (a.k.a. BAF190, BAF190A, BRG1, CSS4, MRD16, OTSC12, RTPS2, SNF2, SNF2-beta, SNF2L4, SNF2LB, SWI2, hSNF2b)
  Promoter: CAG
  Tag / fusion protein: Venus (C terminal on insert)
  Cloning method: Gibson Cloning
Terms and licenses: Academic/Nonprofit Terms; Industry Terms: Not Available to Industry
How to cite: pPB CAG SMARCA4 T910M-Venus was a gift from Luca Tiberi (Addgene plasmid # 153951 ; http://n2t.net/addgene:153951 ; RRID:Addgene_153951)
