[The description below was written by a language model from this plasmid's Addgene catalogue record and pLannotate feature annotations shown in this document.]
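Description:
pPB CAG SMARCA4 T910M-Venus is a piggyBac transposon plasmid for mammalian expression of a mutant chromatin remodeller fused to a fluorescent protein. It is maintained in E. coli as a high-copy plasmid through a ColE1/pUC-type origin and selected with ampicillin via the β-lactamase gene. The backbone also carries pBluescript-like remnants: an f1 phage origin, lacZα and lac promoter/operator fragments, and flanking T7 and T3 promoters. The automated annotation of the 11,320 nt sequence does not mark the piggyBac terminal repeats. Their presence is therefore inferred from the catalogue description, presumably in the unannotated stretches on either side of the expression cassette.

The payload is driven by the CAG promoter, annotated as its three components: the CMV immediate-early enhancer, the chicken β-actin promoter and a chimeric β-actin/β-globin intron, which together give strong, ubiquitous expression. Downstream lies the SMARCA4 (BRG1) coding sequence carrying the T910M substitution, joined at its C terminus to Venus, a yellow fluorescent protein, and terminated by rabbit β-globin 3′ sequence and polyadenylation signal. The catalogue lists the insert as human. The annotation tool matched it to the mouse Smarca4 protein entry, which probably reflects the high conservation between orthologues rather than a different origin.

When a piggyBac transposase is supplied in trans, the cassette can integrate into the host genome, giving stable expression of the fusion, and Venus fluorescence marks expressing cells. The associated publication concerns modelling medulloblastoma in vivo and in human cerebellar organoids, which suggests the construct is used to test the T910M mutant's contribution in those systems.
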