Features (pLannotate 1.2.2; 18 found; start..end, strand, type, name):
     96..956     -  CDS            AmpR: β-lactamase; bla; confers resistance to ampicillin, carbenicillin, and related antibiotics
    957..1061    -  promoter       AmpR promoter: bla
   1114..1542    -  rep_origin     f1 ori (sequence partly withheld): f1 bacteriophage origin of replication; arrow indicates direction of (+) strand synthesis
   1547..1704    -  CDS            lacZα (fragment): LacZα fragment of β-galactosidase; lacZ fragment
   1707..1725    +  promoter       T7 promoter: promoter for bacteriophage T7 RNA polymerase
   2061..2440    +  enhancer       CMV enhancer: human cytomegalovirus immediate early enhancer
   2442..2719    +  promoter       chicken β-actin promoter: No description available
   2720..3736    +  intron         chimeric intron: chimera between introns from chicken β-actin and rabbit β-globin
   3792..8633    +  CDS            Smarca4: SMCA4_MOUSE - Also known as Baf190a, Brg1, Snf2b, Snf2l4. Experimental evidence at protein level: Swiss-Prot protein existence level 1. Involved in transcriptional activation and repression of select genes by chromatin remodeling (alteration of DNA-nucleosome topology). Component of SWI/SNF chromatin remodeling complexes that carry out key enzymatic activities, changing chromatin structure by altering DNA-histone contacts within a nucleosome in an ATP-dependent manner. Component of the CREST-BRG1 complex, a multiprotein complex that regulates promoter activation by orchestrating the calcium- d
   8673..9386    +  CDS            Venus: Venus is a basic (constitutively fluorescent) yellow fluorescent protein published in 2002, derived from Aequorea victoria. It is reported to be a rapidly-maturing weak dimer with moderate acid sensitivity.
   9400..9477    +  CDS            HBB (fragment): HBB_PONPY - Experimental evidence at transcript level: Swiss-Prot protein existence level 2. Involved in oxygen transport from the lung to the various peripheral tissues. From Pongo pygmaeus (Bornean orangutan).
   9548..9603    +  polyA_signal   β-globin poly(A) signal: rabbit β-globin polyadenylation signal (Gil and Proudfoot, 1987)
  10217..10235   -  promoter       T3 promoter: promoter for bacteriophage T3 RNA polymerase
  10278..10300   -  protein_bind   lac operator (fragment): The lac repressor binds to the lac operator to inhibit transcription in E. coli. This inhibition can be relieved by adding lactose or isopropyl-β-D-thiogalactopyranoside (IPTG). lac repressor encoded by lacI
  10304..10334   -  promoter       lac promoter: promoter for the E. coli lac operon
  10349..10370   -  protein_bind   CAP binding site: CAP binding activates transcription in the presence of cAMP. E. coli catabolite activator protein
  10383..10475   -  CDS            lacI (fragment): lac repressor; lacI; The lac repressor binds to the lac operator to inhibit transcription in E. coli. This inhibition can be relieved by adding lactose or isopropyl-β-D-thiogalactopyranoside (IPTG).
  10658..11245   -  rep_origin     ori: high-copy-number ColE1/pMB1/pBR322/pUC origin of replication
>Addgene plasmid #153951 | pPB CAG SMARCA4 T910M-Venus | addgene full sequence | sequence record 306432 | Addgene NGS Result
AGATTATCAAAAAGGATCTTCACCTAGATCCTTTTAAATTAAAAATGAAGTTTTAAATCAATCTAAAGTA
TATATGAGTAAACTTGGTCTGACAGTTACCAATGCTTAATCAGTGAGGCACCTATCTCAGCGATCTGTCT
ATTTCGTTCATCCATAGTTGCCTGACTCCCCGTCGTGTAGATAACTACGATACGGGAGGGCTTACCATCT
GGCCCCAGTGCTGCAATGATACCGCGAGACCCACGCTCACCGGCTCCAGATTTATCAGCAATAAACCAGC
CAGCCGGAAGGGCCGAGCGCAGAAGTGGTCCTGCAACTTTATCCGCCTCCATCCAGTCTATTAATTGTTG
CCGGGAAGCTAGAGTAAGTAGTTCGCCAGTTAATAGTTTGCGCAACGTTGTTGCCATTGCTACAGGCATC
GTGGTGTCACGCTCGTCGTTTGGTATGGCTTCATTCAGCTCCGGTTCCCAACGATCAAGGCGAGTTACAT
GATCCCCCATGTTGTGCAAAAAAGCGGTTAGCTCCTTCGGTCCTCCGATCGTTGTCAGAAGTAAGTTGGC
CGCAGTGTTATCACTCATGGTTATGGCAGCACTGCATAATTCTCTTACTGTCATGCCATCCGTAAGATGC
TTTTCTGTGACTGGTGAGTACTCAACCAAGTCATTCTGAGAATAGTGTATGCGGCGACCGAGTTGCTCTT
GCCCGGCGTCAATACGGGATAATACCGCGCCACATAGCAGAACTTTAAAAGTGCTCATCATTGGAAAACG
TTCTTCGGGGCGAAAACTCTCAAGGATCTTACCGCTGTTGAGATCCAGTTCGATGTAACCCACTCGTGCA
CCCAACTGATCTTCAGCATCTTTTACTTTCACCAGCGTTTCTGGGTGAGCAAAAACAGGAAGGCAAAATG
CCGCAAAAAAGGGAATAAGGGCGACACGGAAATGTTGAATACTCATACTCTTCCTTTTTCAATATTATTG
AAGCATTTATCAGGGTTATTGTCTCATGAGCGGATACATATTTGAATGTATTTAGAAAAATAAACAAATA
GGGGTTCCGCGCACATTTCCCCGAAAAGTGCCACCTAAATTGTAAGCGTTAATATTTTGTTAAAATTCGC
GTTAAATTTTTGTTAAATCAGCTCATTTTTTAACCAATAGGCCGAAATCGGCAAAATCCCTTATAAATCA
AAAGAATAGACCGAGATAGGGT
[37 nt withheld, positions 1213-1249]
AAAGAACGTGGACTCCAACGTCAAAGG
[49 nt withheld, positions 1277-1325]
T
[91 nt withheld, positions 1327-1417]
G
[124 nt withheld, positions 1419-1542]
CCCATTCGCCATTCAGGCTGCGCAACTGTTGGGAAGGGCGATCGGTGCGGGCCTCTTCGCTATTACGCCA
GCTGGCGAAAGGGGGATGTGCTGCAAGGCGATTAAGTTGGGTAACGCCAGGGTTTTCCCAGTCACGACGT
TGTAAAACGACGGCCAGTGAATTGTAATACGACTCACTATAGGGCGAATTGGGTACCTTAACCCTAGAAA
GATAGTCTGCGTAAAATTGACGCATGCATTCTTGAAATATTGCTCTCTCTTTCTAAATAGCGCGAATCCG
TCGCTGTGCATTTAGGACATCTCAGTCGCCGCTTGGAGCTCCCGTGAGGCGTGCTTGTCAATGCGGTAAG
TGTCACTGATTTTGAACTATAACGACCGCGTGAGTCAAAATGACGCATGATTATCTTTTACGTGACTTTT
AAGATTTAACTCATACGATAATTATATTGTTATTTCATGTTCTACTTACGTGATAACTTATTATATATAT
ATTTTCTTGTTATAGATATCGTCGGGTCGACATTGATTATTGACTAGTTATTAATAGTAATCAATTACGG
GGTCATTAGTTCATAGCCCATATATGGAGTTCCGCGTTACATAACTTACGGTAAATGGCCCGCCTGGCTG
ACCGCCCAACGACCCCCGCCCATTGACGTCAATAATGACGTATGTTCCCATAGTAACGCCAATAGGGACT
TTCCATTGACGTCAATGGGTGGAGTATTTACGGTAAACTGCCCACTTGGCAGTACATCAAGTGTATCATA
TGCCAAGTACGCCCCCTATTGACGTCAATGACGGTAAATGGCCCGCCTGGCATTATGCCCAGTACATGAC
CTTATGGGACTTTCCTACTTGGCAGTACATCTACGTATTAGTCATCGCTATTACCATGGTCGAGGTGAGC
CCCACGTTCTGCTTCACTCTCCCCATCTCCCCCCCCTCCCCACCCCCAATTTTGTATTTATTTATTTTTT
AATTATTTTGTGCAGCGATGGGGGCGGGGGGGGGGGGGGGGCGCGCGCCAGGCGGGGCGGGGCGGGGCGA
GGGGCGGGGCGGGGCGAGGCGGAGAGGTGCGGCGGCAGCCAATCAGAGCGGCGCGCTCCGAAAGTTTCCT
TTTATGGCGAGGCGGCGGCGGCGGCGGCCCTATAAAAAGCGAAGCGCGCGGCGGGCGGGAGTCGCTGCGC
GCTGCCTTCGCCCCGTGCCCCGCTCCGCCGCCGCCTCGCGCCGCCCGCCCCGGCTCTGACTGACCGCGTT
ACTCCCACAGGTGAGCGGGCGGGACGGCCCTTCTCCTCCGGGCTGTAATTAGCGCTTGGTTTAATGACGG
CTTGTTTCTTTTCTGTGGCTGCGTGAAAGCCTTGAGGGGCTCCGGGAGGGCCCTTTGTGCGGGGGGAGCG
GCTCGGGGGGTGCGTGCGTGTGTGTGTGCGTGGGGAGCGCCGCGTGCGGCTCCGCGCTGCCCGGCGGCTG
TGAGCGCTGCGGGCGCGGCGCGGGGCTTTGTGCGCTCCGCAGTGTGCGCGAGGGGAGCGCGGCCGGGGGC
GGTGCCCCGCGGTGCGGGGGGGGCTGCGAGGGGAACAAAGGCTGCGTGCGGGGTGTGTGCGTGGGGGGGT
GAGCAGGGGGTGTGGGCGCGTCGGTCGGGCTGCAACCCCCCCTGCACCCCCCTCCCCGAGTTGCTGAGCA
CGGCCCGGCTTCGGGTGCGGGGCTCCGTACGGGGCGTGGCGCGGGGCTCGCCGTGCCGGGCGGGGGGTGG
CGGCAGGTGGGGGTGCCGGGCGGGGCGGGGCCGCCTCGGGCCGGGGAGGGCTCGGGGGAGGGGCGCGGCG
GCCCCCGGAGCGCCGGCGGCTGTCGAGGCGCGGCGAGCCGCAGCCATTGCCTTTTATGGTAATCGTGCGA
GAGGGCGCAGGGACTTCCTTTGTCCCAAATCTGTGCGGAGCCGAAATCTGGGAGGCGCCGCCGCACCCCC
TCTAGCGGGCGCGGGGCGAAGCGGTGCGGCGCCGGCAGGAAGGAAATGGGCGGGGAGGGCCTTCGTGCGT
CGCCGCGCCGCCGTCCCCTTCTCCCTCTCCAGCCTCGGGGCTGTCCGCGGGGGGACGGCTGCCTTCGGGG
GGGACGGGGCAGGGCGGGGTTCGGCTTCTGGCGTGTGACCGGCGGCTCTAGAGCCTCTGCTAACCATGTT
CATGCCTTCTTCTTTTTCCTACAGCTCCTGGGCAACGTGCTGGTTATTGTGCTGTCTCATCATTTTGGCA
AAGAATTGCATGTCCACTCCAGACCCACCCCTGGGCGGAACTCCTCGGCCAGGTCCTTCCCCGGGCCCTG
GCCCTTCCCCTGGAGCCATGCTGGGCCCTAGCCCGGGTCCCTCGCCGGGCTCCGCCCACAGCATGATGGG
GCCCAGCCCAGGGCCGCCCTCAGCAGGACACCCCATCCCCACCCAGGGGCCTGGAGGGTACCCTCAGGAC
AACATGCACCAGATGCACAAGCCCATGGAGTCCATGCATGAGAAGGGCATGTCGGACGACCCGCGCTACA
ACCAGATGAAAGGAATGGGGATGCGGTCAGGGGGCCATGCTGGGATGGGGCCCCCGCCCAGCCCCATGGA
CCAGCACTCCCAAGGTTACCCCTCGCCCCTGGGTGGCTCTGAGCATGCCTCTAGTCCAGTTCCAGCCAGT
GGCCCGTCTTCGGGGCCCCAGATGTCTTCCGGGCCAGGAGGTGCCCCGCTGGATGGTGCTGACCCCCAGG
CCTTGGGGCAGCAGAACCGGGGCCCAACCCCATTTAACCAGAACCAGCTGCACCAGCTCAGAGCTCAGAT
CATGGCCTACAAGATGCTGGCCAGGGGGCAGCCCCTCCCCGACCACCTGCAGATGGCGGTGCAGGGCAAG
CGGCCGATGCCCGGGATGCAGCAGCAGATGCCAACGCTACCTCCACCCTCGGTGTCCGCAACAGGACCCG
GCCCTGGCCCTGGCCCTGGCCCCGGCCCGGGTCCCGGCCCGGCACCTCCAAATTACAGCAGGCCTCATGG
TATGGGAGGGCCCAACATGCCTCCCCCAGGACCCTCGGGCGTGCCCCCCGGGATGCCAGGCCAGCCTCCT
GGAGGGCCTCCCAAGCCCTGGCCTGAAGGACCCATGGCGAATGCTGCTGCCCCCACGAGCACCCCTCAGA
AGCTGATTCCCCCGCAGCCAACGGGCCGCCCTTCCCCCGCGCCCCCTGCCGTCCCACCCGCCGCCTCGCC
CGTGATGCCACCGCAGACCCAGTCCCCCGGGCAGCCGGCCCAGCCCGCGCCCATGGTGCCACTGCACCAG
AAGCAGAGCCGCATCACCCCCATCCAGAAGCCGCGGGGCCTCGACCCTGTGGAGATCCTGCAGGAGCGCG
AGTACAGGCTGCAGGCTCGCATCGCACACCGAATTCAGGAACTTGAAAACCTTCCCGGGTCCCTGGCCGG
GGATTTGCGAACCAAAGCGACCATTGAGCTCAAGGCCCTCAGGCTGCTGAACTTCCAGAGGCAGCTGCGC
CAGGAGGTGGTGGTGTGCATGCGGAGGGACACAGCGCTGGAGACAGCCCTCAATGCTAAGGCCTACAAGC
GCAGCAAGCGCCAGTCCCTGCGCGAGGCCCGCATCACTGAGAAGCTGGAGAAGCAGCAGAAGATCGAGCA
GGAGCGCAAGCGCCGGCAGAAGCACCAGGAATACCTCAATAGCATTCTCCAGCATGCCAAGGATTTCAAG
GAATATCACAGATCCGTCACAGGCAAAATCCAGAAGCTGACCAAGGCAGTGGCCACGTACCATGCCAACA
CGGAGCGGGAGCAGAAGAAAGAGAACGAGCGGATCGAGAAGGAGCGCATGCGGAGGCTCATGGCTGAAGA
TGAGGAGGGGTACCGCAAGCTCATCGACCAGAAGAAGGACAAGCGCCTGGCCTACCTCTTGCAGCAGACA
GACGAGTACGTGGCTAACCTCACGGAGCTGGTGCGGCAGCACAAGGCTGCCCAGGTCGCCAAGGAGAAAA
AGAAGAAAAAGAAAAAGAAGAAGGCAGAAAATGCAGAAGGACAGACGCCTGCCATTGGGCCGGATGGCGA
GCCTCTGGACGAGACCAGCCAGATGAGCGACCTCCCGGTGAAGGTGATCCACGTGGAGAGTGGGAAGATC
CTCACAGGCACAGATGCCCCCAAAGCCGGGCAGCTGGAGGCCTGGCTCGAGATGAACCCGGGGTATGAAG
TAGCTCCGAGGTCTGATAGTGAAGAAAGTGGCTCAGAAGAAGAGGAAGAGGAGGAGGAGGAAGAGCAGCC
GCAGGCAGCACAGCCTCCCACCCTGCCCGTGGAGGAGAAGAAGAAGATTCCAGATCCAGACAGCGATGAC
GTCTCTGAGGTGGACGCGCGGCACATCATTGAGAATGCCAAGCAAGATGTCGATGATGAATATGGCGTGT
CCCAGGCCCTTGCACGTGGCCTGCAGTCCTACTATGCCGTGGCCCATGCTGTCACTGAGAGAGTGGACAA
GCAGTCAGCGCTTATGGTCAATGGTGTCCTCAAACAGTACCAGATCAAAGGTTTGGAGTGGCTGGTGTCC
CTGTACAACAACAACCTGAACGGCATCCTGGCCGACGAGATGGGCCTGGGGAAGACCATCCAGACCATCG
CGCTCATCACGTACCTCATGGAGCACAAACGCATCAATGGGCCCTTCCTCATCATCGTGCCTCTCTCAAC
GCTGTCCAACTGGGCGTACGAGTTTGACAAGTGGGCCCCCTCCGTGGTGAAGGTGTCTTACAAGGGATCC
CCAGCAGCAAGACGGGCCTTTGTCCCCCAGCTCCGGAGTGGGAAGTTCAACGTCTTGCTGACGACGTACG
AGTACATCATCAAAGACAAGCACATCCTCGCCAAGATCCGTTGGAAGTACATGATTGTGGACGAAGGTCA
CCGCATGAAGAACCACCACTGCAAGCTGACGCAGGTGCTCAACACGCACTATGTGGCACCCCGCCGCCTG
CTGCTGATGGGCACACCGCTGCAGAACAAGCTTCCCGAGCTCTGGGCGCTGCTCAACTTCCTGCTGCCCA
CCATCTTCAAGAGCTGCAGCACCTTCGAGCAGTGGTTTAACGCACCCTTTGCCATGACCGGGGAAAAGGT
GGACCTGAATGAGGAGGAAACCATTCTCATCATCCGGCGTCTCCACAAAGTGCTGCGGCCCTTCTTGCTC
CGACGACTCAAGAAGGAAGTCGAGGCCCAGTTGCCCGAAAAGGTGGAGTACGTCATCAAGTGCGACATGT
CTGCGCTGCAGCGAGTGCTCTACCGCCACATGCAGGCCAAGGGCGTGCTGCTGACTGATGGCTCCGAGAA
GGACAAGAAGGGCAAAGGCGGCACCAAGACCCTGATGAACACCATCATGCAGCTGCGGAAGATCTGCAAC
CACCCCTACATGTTCCAGCACATCGAGGAGTCCTTTTCCGAGCACTTGGGGTTCACTGGCGGCATTGTCC
AAGGGCTGGACCTGTACCGAGCCTCGGGTAAATTTGAGCTTCTTGATAGAATTCTTCCCAAACTCCGAGC
AACCAACCACAAAGTGCTGCTGTTCTGCCAAATGACCTCCCTCATGACCATCATGGAAGATTACTTTGCG
TATCGCGGCTTTAAATACCTCAGGCTTGATGGAACCACGAAGGCGGAGGACCGGGGCATGCTGCTGAAAA
CCTTCAACGAGCCCGGCTCTGAGTACTTCATCTTCCTGCTCAGCACCCGGGCTGGGGGGCTCGGCCTGAA
CCTCCAGTCGGCAGACACTGTGATCATTTTTGACAGCGACTGGAATCCTCACCAGGACCTGCAAGCGCAG
GACCGAGCCCACCGCATCGGGCAGCAGAACGAGGTGCGTGTGCTCCGCCTCTGCACCGTCAACAGCGTGG
AGGAGAAGATCCTAGCTGCAGCCAAGTACAAGCTCAACGTGGACCAGAAGGTGATCCAGGCCGGCATGTT
CGACCAGAAGTCCTCAAGCCATGAGCGGCGCGCCTTCCTGCAGGCCATCCTGGAGCACGAGGAGCAGGAT
GAGGAGGAAGACAAGGTGCCCGACGACGAGACCGTCAACCAGATGATCGCCCGGCACGAGGAGGAGTTTG
ATCTGTTCATGCGCATGGACCTGGACCGCAGGCGCGAGGAGGCCCGCAACCCCAAGCGGAAGCCGCGCCT
CATGGAGGAGGACGAGCTCCCCTCGTGGATCATCAAGGACGACGCGGAGGTGGAGCGGCTGACCTGTGAG
GAGGAGGAGGAGAAGATGTTCGGCCGTGGCTCCCGCCACCGCAAGGAGGTGGACTACAGCGACTCACTGA
CGGAGAAGCAGTGGCTCAAGGCCATCGAGGAGGGCACGCTGGAGGAGATCGAAGAGGAGGTCCGGCAGAA
GAAATCATCACGGAAGCGCAAGCGAGACAGCGACGCCGGCTCCTCCACCCCGACCACCAGCACCCGCAGC
CGCGACAAGGACGACGAGAGCAAGAAGCAGAAGAAGCGCGGGCGGCCGCCTGCCGAGAAACTCTCCCCTA
ACCCACCCAACCTCACCAAGAAGATGAAGAAGATTGTGGATGCCGTGATCAAGTACAAGGACAGCAGCAG
TGGACGTCAGCTCAGCGAGGTCTTCATCCAGCTGCCCTCGCGAAAGGAGCTGCCCGAGTACTACGAGCTC
ATCCGCAAGCCCGTGGACTTCAAGAAGATAAAGGAGCGCATTCGCAACCACAAGTACCGCAGCCTCAACG
ACCTAGAGAAGGACGTCATGCTCCTGTGCCAGAACGCACAGACCTTCAACCTGGAGGGCTCCCTGATCTA
TGAAGACTCCATCGTCTTGCAGTCGGTCTTCACCAGCGTGCGGCAGAAAATCGAGAAGGAGGATGACAGT
GAAGGCGAGGAGAGTGAGGAGGAGGAAGAGGGCGAGGAGGAAGGCTCCGAATCCGAATCTCGGTCCGTCA
AAGTGAAGATCAAGCTTGGCCGGAAGGAGAAGGCACAGGACCAGCTGAAGGGCGGCCGGCGGCGGCCGAG
CCGAGGGTCCCGAGCCAAGCCGGTCGTGAGTGACGATGACAGTGAGGAGGAACAAGAGGAGGACCGCTCA
GGAAGTGGCAGCGAAGAAGACACCGGTGGTTCTGGTGGTGGTTCTGGTGGTGGTTCTGGTGTGAGCAAGG
GCGAGGAGCTGTTCACCGGGGTGGTGCCCATCCTGGTCGAGCTGGACGGCGACGTAAACGGCCACAAGTT
CAGCGTGTCCGGCGAGGGCGAGGGCGATGCCACCTACGGCAAGCTGACCCTGAAGCTGATCTGCACCACC
GGCAAGCTGCCCGTGCCCTGGCCCACCCTCGTGACCACCCTGGGCTACGGCCTGCAGTGCTTCGCCCGCT
ACCCCGACCACATGAAGCAGCACGACTTCTTCAAGTCCGCCATGCCCGAAGGCTACGTCCAGGAGCGCAC
CATCTTCTTCAAGGACGACGGCAACTACAAGACCCGCGCCGAGGTGAAGTTCGAGGGCGACACCCTGGTG
AACCGCATCGAGCTGAAGGGCATCGACTTCAAGGAGGACGGCAACATCCTGGGGCACAAGCTGGAGTACA
ACTACAACAGCCACAACGTCTATATCACCGCCGACAAGCAGAAGAACGGCATCAAGGCCAACTTCAAGAT
CCGCCACAACATCGAGGACGGCGGCGTGCAGCTCGCCGACCACTACCAGCAGAACACCCCCATCGGCGAC
GGCCCCGTGCTGCTGCCCGACAACCACTACCTGAGCTACCAGTCCGCCCTGAGCAAAGACCCCAACGAGA
AGCGCGATCACATGGTCCTGCTGGAGTTCGTGACCGCCGCCGGGATCACTCTCGGCATGGACGAGCTGTA
CAAGTGATGAGCGGCCGCAATTCACTCCTCAGGTGCAGGCTGCCTATCAGAAGGTGGTGGCTGGTGTGGC
CAATGCCCTGGCTCACAAATACCACTGAGATCTTTTTCCCTCTGCCAAAAATTATGGGGACATCATGAAG
CCCCTTGAGCATCTGACTTCTGGCTAATAAAGGAAATTTATTTTCATTGCAATAGTGTGTTGGAATTTTT
TGTGTCTCTCACTCGGAAGGACATATGGGAGGGCAAATCATTTAAAACATCAGAATGAGTATTTGGTTTA
GAGTTTGGCAACATATGCCCATATGCTGGCTGCCATGAACAAAGGTTGGCTATAAAGAGGTCATCAGTAT
ATGAAACAGCCCCCTGCTGTCCATTCCTTATTCCATAGAAAAGCCTTGACTTGAGGTTAGATTTTTTTTA
TATTTTGTTTTGTGTTATTTTTTTCTTTAACATCCCTAAAATTTTCCTTACATGTTTTACTAGCCAGATT
TTTCCTCCTCTCCTGACTACTCCCAGTCATAGCTGTCCCTCTTCTCTTATGGAGATCCCTCGACCTGCAC
CGTCTATGGAGATCGGATCCTTTGTTACTTTATAGAAGAAATTTTGAGTTTTTGTTTTTTTTTAATAAAT
AAATAAACATAAATAAATTGTTTGTTGAATTTATTATTAGTATGTAAGTGTAAATATAATAAAACTTAAT
ATCTATTCAAATTAATAAATAAACCTCGATATACAGACCGATAAAACACATGCGTCAATTTTACGCATGA
TTATCTTTAACGTACGTCACAATATGATTATCTTTCTAGGGTTAAAGAGCTCCAGCTTTTGTTCCCTTTA
GTGAGGGTTAATTTCGAGCTTGGCGTAATCATGGTCATAGCTGTTTCCTGTGTGAAATTGTTATCCGCTC
ACAATTCCACACAACATACGAGCCGGAAGCATAAAGTGTAAAGCCTGGGGTGCCTAATGAGTGAGCTAAC
TCACATTAATTGCGTTGCGCTCACTGCCCGCTTTCCAGTCGGGAAACCTGTCGTGCCAGCTGCATTAATG
AATCGGCCAACGCGCGGGGAGAGGCGGTTTGCGTATTGGGCGCTCTTCCGCTTCCTCGCTCACTGACTCG
CTGCGCTCGGTCGTTCGGCTGCGGCGAGCGGTATCAGCTCACTCAAAGGCGGTAATACGGTTATCCACAG
AATCAGGGGATAACGCAGGAAAGAACATGTGAGCAAAAGGCCAGCAAAAGGCCAGGAACCGTAAAAAGGC
CGCGTTGCTGGCGTTTTTCCATAGGCTCCGCCCCCCTGACGAGCATCACAAAAATCGACGCTCAAGTCAG
AGGTGGCGAACCCGACAGGACTATAAAGATACCAGGCGTTTCCCCCTGGAAGCTCCCTCGTGCGCTCTCC
TGTTCCGACCCTGCCGCTTACCGGATACCTGTCCGCCTTTCTCCCTTCGGGAAGCGTGGCGCTTTCTCAT
AGCTCACGCTGTAGGTATCTCAGTTCGGTGTAGGTCGTTCGCTCCAAGCTGGGCTGTGTGCACGAACCCC
CCGTTCAGCCCGACCGCTGCGCCTTATCCGGTAACTATCGTCTTGAGTCCAACCCGGTAAGACACGACTT
ATCGCCACTGGCAGCAGCCACTGGTAACAGGATTAGCAGAGCGAGGTATGTAGGCGGTGCTACAGAGTTC
TTGAAGTGGTGGCCTAACTACGGCTACACTAGAAGAACAGTATTTGGTATCTGCGCTCTGCTGAAGCCAG
TTACCTTCGGAAAAAGAGTTGGTAGCTCTTGATCCGGCAAACAAACCACCGCTGGTAGCGGTGGTTTTTT
TGTTTGCAAGCAGCAGATTACGCGCAGAAAAAAAGGATCTCAAGAAGATCCTTTGATCTTTTCTACGGGG
TCTGACGCTCAGTGGAACGAAAACTCACGTTAAGGGATTTTGGTCATG
